Addgene plasmid #153492: pAGM9121_Kma-Inulinase SP
Purpose: Kluyveromyces marxianus Inulinase Signal Peptide Donor Plasmid
Depositing lab: Sylvestre Marillonnet. Depositing organization: Leibniz Institute of Plant Biochemistry (IPB). Publication: A modular two yeast species secretion system for the production and preparative application of unspecific peroxygenases. Pullmann P, Knorrscheidt A, Munch J, Palme PR, Hoehenwarter W, Marillonnet S, Alcalde M, Westermann B, Weissenborn MJ. Commun Biol. 2021 May 12;4(1):562. doi: 10.1038/s42003-021-02076-3. PubMed 33980981.
Backbone
  Vector backbone: pAGM9121
  Vector type: Synthetic Biology
Growth in bacteria
  Bacterial resistance: Spectinomycin, 50 μg/mL
  Growth temperature: 37°C
  Growth strain: DH5alpha
  Copy number: High Copy
Gene/Insert
  Gene/Insert name: Inulinase SP
  Species: Kluyveromyces marxianus
  Cloning method: Restriction Enzyme; 5′ cloning site Unknown (unknown if destroyed)
Terms and licenses: Academic/Nonprofit Terms; Industry Terms: Not Available to Industry
Depositor comments: Please visit https://www.biorxiv.org/content/10.1101/2020.07.22.216432v1 for bioRxiv preprint.
How to cite: pAGM9121_Kma-Inulinase SP was a gift from Sylvestre Marillonnet (Addgene plasmid # 153492 ; http://n2t.net/addgene:153492 ; RRID:Addgene_153492)
