[The description below was written by a language model from this plasmid's Addgene catalogue record and pLannotate feature annotations shown in this document.]
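Description:
pAGM9121_Kma-Inulinase SP is a small (about 2.1 kb) synthetic-biology donor plasmid that stores the signal peptide of the Kluyveromyces marxianus inulinase as a reusable cloning part. It is built on the pAGM9121 backbone and is propagated in E. coli as a high-copy plasmid. The annotated features account for essentially all of the maintenance functions. These are a ColE1/pUC-type origin of replication and an aadA (SmR) aminoglycoside adenylyltransferase gene that confers spectinomycin and streptomycin resistance, matching the spectinomycin selection listed in the catalogue entry. Upstream of the resistance gene the annotation also picks up a fragment of the class 1 integron Pc promoter and a short fragment of a gentamicin acetyltransferase gene. These look like remnants of the integron context from which the aadA cassette derives, with the Pc fragment plausibly contributing to its expression, and the gentamicin fragment is too short to be a functional marker.

The payload itself, the inulinase secretion signal, was not annotated by the automated feature search, so its exact position and flanking sequences cannot be read from the table, and the cloning sites are recorded as unknown. The plasmid carries no annotated yeast promoter, terminator, yeast selection marker or yeast origin, consistent with its role as a part donor rather than an expression vector. According to the record, it belongs to a modular secretion system spanning two yeast species, developed for producing unspecific peroxygenases. In that context the signal peptide module would be combined with a gene of interest and other parts in a separate expression plasmid, allowing different secretion leaders to be compared for their effect on export of the target enzyme.
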