Features (pLannotate 1.2.2; 4 found; start..end, strand, type, name):
     23..46      +  promoter       Pc promoter (fragment): intI1 (promoter lies within the coding sequence); class 1 integron promoter
    222..278     +  CDS            GmR (fragment): gentamycin acetyltransferase; aacC1; confers resistance to gentamycin
    289..1076    +  CDS            SmR (fragment): aminoglycoside adenylyltransferase (Murphy, 1985); aadA; confers resistance to spectinomycin and streptomycin
   1417..2005    +  rep_origin     ori: high-copy-number ColE1/pMB1/pBR322/pUC origin of replication
>Addgene plasmid #153492 | pAGM9121_Kma-Inulinase SP | addgene full sequence | sequence record 310235 | Addgene NGS Result
GTGCCGAGGCACGAACCCAGTGGACATAAGCCTGTTCGGTTCGTAAGCTGTAATGCAAGTAGCGTATGCG
CTCACGCAACTGGTCCAGAACCTTGACCGAACGCAGCGGTGGTAACGGCGCAGTGGCGGTTTTCATGGCT
TGTTATGACTGTTTTTTTGGGGTACAGTCTATGCCTCGGGCATCCAAGCAGCAAGCGCGTTACGCCGTGG
GTCGATGTTTGATGTTATGGAGCAGCAACGATGTTACGCAGCAGGGCAGTCGCCCTAAAACAAAGTTAAA
CATCATGGGGGAAGCGGTGATCGCCGAAGTATCGACTCAACTATCAGAGGTAGTTGGCGTCATCGAGCGC
CATCTCGAACCGACGTTGCTGGCCGTACATTTGTACGGCTCCGCAGTGGATGGCGGCCTGAAGCCACACA
GCGATATTGATTTGCTGGTTACGGTGACCGTAAGGCTTGATGAAACAACGCGGCGAGCTTTGATCAACGA
CCTTTTGGAAACTTCGGCTTCCCCTGGAGAGAGCGAGATTCTCCGCGCTGTAGAAGTCACCATTGTTGTG
CACGACGACATCATTCCGTGGCGTTATCCAGCTAAGCGCGAACTGCAATTTGGAGAATGGCAGCGCAATG
ACATTCTTGCAGGTATCTTCGAGCCAGCCACGATCGACATTGATCTGGCTATCTTGCTGACAAAAGCAAG
AGAACATAGCGTTGCCTTGGTAGGTCCAGCGGCGGAGGAACTCTTTGATCCGGTTCCTGAACAGGATCTA
TTTGAGGCGCTAAATGAAACCTTAACGCTATGGAACTCGCCGCCCGACTGGGCTGGCGATGAGCGAAATG
TAGTGCTTACGTTGTCCCGCATTTGGTACAGCGCAGTAACCGGCAAAATCGCGCCGAAGGATGTCGCTGC
CGACTGGGCAATGGAGCGCCTGCCGGCCCAGTATCAGCCCGTCATACTTGAAGCTAGACAGGCTTATCTT
GGACAAGAAGAAGATCGCTTGGCCTCGCGCGCAGATCAGTTGGAAGAATTTGTCCATTACGTGAAAGGCG
AGATCACCAAGGTAGTCGGCAAATAATGTCTAGCTAGAAATTCGTTCAAGCCGACGCCGCTTCGCGGCGC
GGCTTAACTCAAGCGTTAGATGCACTAAGCACATAATTGCTCACAGCCAAACTATCAGGTCAAGTCTGCT
TTTATTATTTTTAAGCGTGCATAATAAGCCCTACACAAATTGGGAGATATATCATGCTGTCAGACCAAGT
TTACTCATATATACTTTAGATTGATTTAAAACTTCATTTTTAATTTAAAAGGATCTAGGTGAAGATCCTT
TTTGATAATCTCATGACCAAAATCCCTTAACGTGAGTTTTCGTTCCACTGAGCGTCAGACCCCGTAGAAA
AGATCAAAGGATCTTCTTGAGATCCTTTTTTTCTGCGCGTAATCTGCTGCTTGCAAACAAAAAAACCACC
GCTACCAGCGGTGGTTTGTTTGCCGGATCAAGAGCTACCAACTCTTTTTCCGAAGGTAACTGGCTTCAGC
AGAGCGCAGATACCAAATACTGTTCTTCTAGTGTAGCCGTAGTTAGGCCACCACTTCAAGAACTCTGTAG
CACCGCCTACATACCTCGCTCTGCTAATCCTGTTACCAGTGGCTGCTGCCAGTGGCGATAAGTCGTGTCT
TACCGGGTTGGACTCAAGACGATAGTTACCGGATAAGGCGCAGCGGTCGGGCTGAACGGGGGGTTCGTGC
ACACAGCCCAGCTTGGAGCGAACGACCTACACCGAACTGAGATACCTACAGCGTGAGCTATGAGAAAGCG
CCACGCTTCCCGAAGGGAGAAAGGCGGACAGGTATCCGGTAAGCGGCAGGGTCGGAACAGGAGAGCGCAC
GAGGGAGCTTCCAGGGGGAAACGCCTGGTATCTTTATAGTCCTGTCGGGTTTCGCCACCTCTGACTTGAG
CGTCGATTTTTGTGATGCTCGTCAGGGGGGCGGAGCCTATGGAAAAACGCCAGCAACGCGGCCTTTTTAC
GGTTCCTGCACTCTGTGGTCTCAAATGAAGTTAGCATACTCCTTGTTGCTTCCATTGGCAGGAGTCAGTG
CAGCACGAGACCACGAA
